>Addgene plasmid #242827 | Integrin β3-EBFP2 | addgene full sequence | sequence record 484520 | Addgene NGS Result
TTGAGATCCTTTTTTTCTGCGCGTAATCTGCTGCTTGCAAACAAAAAAACCACCGCTACCAGCGGTGGTT
TGTTTGCCGGATCAAGAGCTACCAACTCTTTTTCCGAAGGTAACTGGCTTCAGCAGAGCGCAGATACCAA
ATACTGTTCTTCTAGTGTAGCCGTAGTTAGGCCACCACTTCAAGAACTCTGTAGCACCGCCTACATACCT
CGCTCTGCTAATCCTGTTACCAGTGGCTGCTGCCAGTGGCGATAAGTCGTGTCTTACCGGGTTGGACTCA
AGACGATAGTTACCGGATAAGGCGCAGCGGTCGGGCTGAACGGGGGGTTCGTGCACACAGCCCAGCTTGG
AGCGAACGACCTACACCGAACTGAGATACCTACAGCGTGAGCTATGAGAAAGCGCCACGCTTCCCGAAGG
GAGAAAGGCGGACAGGTATCCGGTAAGCGGCAGGGTCGGAACAGGAGAGCGCACGAGGGAGCTTCCAGGG
GGAAACGCCTGGTATCTTTATAGTCCTGTCGGGTTTCGCCACCTCTGACTTGAGCGTCGATTTTTGTGAT
GCTCGTCAGGGGGGCGGAGCCTATGGAAAAACGCCAGCAACGCGGCCTTTTTACGGTTCCTGGCCTTTTG
CTGGCCTTTTGCTCACATGTTCTTTCCTGCGTTATCCCCTGATTCTGTGGATAACCGTATTACCGCCATG
CATTAGTTATTAATAGTAATCAATTACGGGGTCATTAGTTCATAGCCCATATATGGAGTTCCGCGTTACA
TAACTTACGGTAAATGGCCCGCCTGGCTGACCGCCCAACGACCCCCGCCCATTGACGTCAATAATGACGT
ATGTTCCCATAGTAACGCCAATAGGGACTTTCCATTGACGTCAATGGGTGGAGTATTTACGGTAAACTGC
CCACTTGGCAGTACATCAAGTGTATCATATGCCAAGTACGCCCCCTATTGACGTCAATGACGGTAAATGG
CCCGCCTGGCATTATGCCCAGTACATGACCTTATGGGACTTTCCTACTTGGCAGTACATCTACGTATTAG
TCATCGCTATTACCATGGTGATGCGGTTTTGGCAGTACATCAATGGGCGTGGATAGCGGTTTGACTCACG
GGGATTTCCAAGTCTCCACCCCATTGACGTCAATGGGAGTTTGTTTTGGCACCAAAATCAACGGGACTTT
CCAAAATGTCGTAACAACTCCGCCCCATTGACGCAAATGGGCGGTAGGCGTGTACGGTGGGAGGTCTATA
TAAGCAGAGCTGGTTTAGTGAACCGTCAGATCCGCTAGCGCTACCGGACTCAGATCTCGAGATGCGAGCG
CGGCCGCGGCCCCGGCCGCTCTGGGCGACTGTGCTGGCGCTGGGGGCGCTGGCGGGCGTTGGCGTAGGAG
GGCCCAACATCTGTACCACGCGAGGTGTGAGCTCCTGCCAGCAGTGCCTGGCTGTGAGCCCCATGTGTGC
CTGGTGCTCTGATGAGGCCCTGCCTCTGGGCTCACCTCGCTGTGACCTGAAGGAGAATCTGCTGAAGGAT
AACTGTGCCCCAGAATCCATCGAGTTCCCAGTGAGTGAGGCCCGAGTACTAGAGGACAGGCCCCTCAGCG
ACAAGGGCTCTGGAGACAGCTCCCAGGTCACTCAAGTCAGTCCCCAGAGGATTGCACTCCGGCTCCGGCC
AGATGATTCGAAGAATTTCTCCATCCAAGTGCGGCAGGTGGAGGATTACCCTGTGGACATCTACTACTTG
ATGGACCTGTCTTACTCCATGAAGGATGATCTGTGGAGCATCCAGAACCTGGGTACCAAGCTGGCCACCC
AGATGCGAAAGCTCACCAGTAACCTGCGGATTGGCTTCGGGGCATTTGTGGACAAGCCTGTGTCACCATA
CATGTATATCTCCCCACCAGAGGCCCTCGAAAACCCCTGCTATGATATGAAGACCACCTGCTTGCCCATG
TTTGGCTACAAACACGTGCTGACGCTAACTGACCAGGTGACCCGCTTCAATGAGGAAGTGAAGAAGCAGA
GTGTGTCACGGAACCGAGATGCCCCAGAGGGTGGCTTTGATGCCATCATGCAGGCTACAGTCTGTGATGA
AAAGATTGGCTGGAGGAATGATGCATCCCACTTGCTGGTGTTTACCACTGATGCCAAGACTCATATAGCA
TTGGACGGAAGGCTGGCAGGCATTGTCCAGCCTAATGACGGGCAGTGTCATGTTGGTAGTGACAATCATT
ACTCTGCCTCCACTACCATGGATTATCCCTCTTTGGGGCTGATGACTGAGAAGCTATCCCAGAAAAACAT
CAATTTGATCTTTGCAGTGACTGAAAATGTAGTCAATCTCTATCAGAACTATAGTGAGCTCATCCCAGGG
ACCACAGTTGGGGTTCTGTCCATGGATTCCAGCAATGTCCTCCAGCTCATTGTTGATGCTTATGGGAAAA
TCCGTTCTAAAGTCGAGCTGGAAGTGCGTGACCTCCCTGAAGAGTTGTCTCTATCCTTCAATGCCACCTG
CCTCAACAATGAGGTCATCCCTGGCCTCAAGTCTTGTATGGGACTCAAGATTGGAGACACGGTGAGCTTC
AGCATTGAGGCCAAGGTGCGAGGCTGTCCCCAGGAGAAGGAGAAGTCCTTTACCATAAAGCCCGTGGGCT
TCAAGGACAGCCTGATCGTCCAGGTCACCTTTGATTGTGACTGTGCCTGCCAGGCCCAAGCTGAACCTAA
TAGCCATCGCTGCAACAATGGCAATGGGACCTTTGAGTGTGGGGTATGCCGTTGTGGGCCTGGCTGGCTG
GGATCCCAGTGTGAGTGCTCAGAGGAGGACTATCGCCCTTCCCAGCAGGACGAATGCAGCCCCCGGGAGG
GTCAGCCCGTCTGCAGCCAGCGGGGCGAGTGCCTCTGTGGTCAATGTGTCTGCCACAGCAGTGACTTTGG
CAAGATCACGGGCAAGTACTGCGAGTGTGACGACTTCTCCTGTGTCCGCTACAAGGGGGAGATGTGCTCA
GGCCATGGCCAGTGCAGCTGTGGGGACTGCCTGTGTGACTCCGACTGGACCGGCTACTACTGCAACTGTA
CCACGCGTACTGACACCTGCATGTCCAGCAATGGGCTGCTGTGCAGCGGCCGCGGCAAGTGTGAATGTGG
CAGCTGTGTCTGTATCCAGCCGGGCTCCTATGGGGACACCTGTGAGAAGTGCCCCACCTGCCCAGATGCC
TGCACCTTTAAGAAAGAATGTGTGGAGTGTAAGAAGTTTGACCGGGGAGCCCTACATGACGAAAATACCT
GCAACCGTTACTGCCGTGACGAGATTGAGTCAGTGAAAGAGCTTAAGGACACTGGCAAGGATGCAGTGAA
TTGTACCTATAAGAATGAGGATGACTGTGTCGTCAGATTCCAGTACTATGAAGATTCTAGTGGAAAGTCC
ATCCTGTATGTGGTAGAAGAGCCAGAGTGTCCCAAGGGCCCTGACATCCTGGTGGTCCTGCTCTCAGTGA
TGGGGGCCATTCTGCTCATTGGCCTTGCCGCCCTGCTCATCTGGAAACTCCTCATCACCATCCACGACCG
AAAAGAATTCGCTAAATTTGAGGAAGAACGCGCCAGAGCAAAATGGGACACAGCCAACAACCCACTGTAT
AAAGAGGCCACGTCTACCTTCACCAATATCACGTACCGGGGCACTTCACCGGTCGCCACCATGGTGAGCA
AGGGCGAGGAGCTGTTCACCGGGGTGGTGCCCATCCTGGTCGAGCTGGACGGCGACGTAAACGGCCACAA
GTTCAGCGTGAGGGGCGAGGGCGAGGGCGATGCCACCAACGGCAAGCTGACCCTGAAGTTCATCTGCACC
ACCGGCAAGCTGCCCGTGCCCTGGCCCACCCTCGTGACCACCCTGAGCCACGGCGTGCAGTGCTTCGCCC
GCTACCCCGACCACATGAAGCAGCACGACTTCTTCAAGTCCGCCATGCCCGAAGGCTACGTCCAGGAGCG
CACCATCTTCTTCAAGGACGACGGCACCTACAAGACCCGCGCCGAGGTGAAGTTCGAGGGCGACACCCTG
GTGAACCGCATCGAGCTGAAGGGCGTCGACTTCAAGGAGGACGGCAACATCCTGGGGCACAAGCTGGAGT
ACAACTTCAACAGCCACAACATCTATATCATGGCCGTCAAGCAGAAGAACGGCATCAAGGTGAACTTCAA
GATCCGCCACAACGTGGAGGACGGCAGCGTGCAGCTCGCCGACCACTACCAGCAGAACACCCCCATCGGC
GACGGCCCCGTGCTGCTGCCCGACAGCCACTACCTGAGCACCCAGTCCGTGCTGAGCAAAGACCCCAACG
AGAAGCGCGATCACATGGTCCTGCTGGAGTTCCGCACCGCCGCCGGGATCACTCTCGGCATGGACGAGCT
GTACAAGTAAGCGGCCGCGACTCTAGATCATAATCAGCCATACCACATTTGTAGAGGTTTTACTTGCTTT
AAAAAACCTCCCACACCTCCCCCTGAACCTGAAACATAAAATGAATGCAATTGTTGTTGTTAACTTGTTT
ATTGCAGCTTATAATGGTTACAAATAAAGCAATAGCATCACAAATTTCACAAATAAAGCATTTTTTTCAC
TGCATTCTAGTTGTGGTTTGTCCAAACTCATCAATGTATCTTAAGGCGTAAATTGTAAGCGTTAATATTT
TGTTAAAATTCGCGTTAAATTTTTGTTAAATCAGCTCATTTTTTAACCAATAGGCCGAAATCGGCAAAAT
CCCTTATAAATCAAAAGAATAGACCGAGATAGGGT
[37 nt withheld, positions 4796-4832]
AAAGAACGTGGACTCCAACGTCAAAGG
[49 nt withheld, positions 4860-4908]
T
[91 nt withheld, positions 4910-5000]
G
[124 nt withheld, positions 5002-5125]
CAGGTGGCACTTTTCGGGGAAATGTGCGCGGAACCCCTATTTGTTTATTTTTCTAAATACATTCAAATAT
GTATCCGCTCATGAGACAATAACCCTGATAAATGCTTCAATAATATTGAAAAAGGAAGAGTCCTGAGGCG
GAAAGAACCAGCTGTGGAATGTGTGTCAGTTAGGGTGTGGAAAGTCCCCAGGCTCCCCAGCAGGCAGAAG
TATGCAAAGCATGCATCTCAATTAGTCAGCAACCAGGTGTGGAAAGTCCCCAGGCTCCCCAGCAGGCAGA
AGTATGCAAAGCATGCATCTCAATTAGTCAGCAACCATAGTCCCGCCCCTAACTCCGCCCATCCCGCCCC
TAACTCCGCCCAGTTCCGCCCATTCTCCGCCCCATGGCTGACTAATTTTTTTTATTTATGCAGAGGCCGA
GGCCGCCTCGGCCTCTGAGCTATTCCAGAAGTAGTGAGGAGGCTTTTTTGGAGGCCTAGGCTTTTGCAAA
GATCGATCAAGAGACAGGATGAGGATCGTTTCGCATGATTGAACAAGATGGATTGCACGCAGGTTCTCCG
GCCGCTTGGGTGGAGAGGCTATTCGGCTATGACTGGGCACAACAGACAATCGGCTGCTCTGATGCCGCCG
TGTTCCGGCTGTCAGCGCAGGGGCGCCCGGTTCTTTTTGTCAAGACCGACCTGTCCGGTGCCCTGAATGA
ACTGCAAGACGAGGCAGCGCGGCTATCGTGGCTGGCCACGACGGGCGTTCCTTGCGCAGCTGTGCTCGAC
GTTGTCACTGAAGCGGGAAGGGACTGGCTGCTATTGGGCGAAGTGCCGGGGCAGGATCTCCTGTCATCTC
ACCTTGCTCCTGCCGAGAAAGTATCCATCATGGCTGATGCAATGCGGCGGCTGCATACGCTTGATCCGGC
TACCTGCCCATTCGACCACCAAGCGAAACATCGCATCGAGCGAGCACGTACTCGGATGGAAGCCGGTCTT
GTCGATCAGGATGATCTGGACGAAGAGCATCAGGGGCTCGCGCCAGCCGAACTGTTCGCCAGGCTCAAGG
CGAGCATGCCCGACGGCGAGGATCTCGTCGTGACCCATGGCGATGCCTGCTTGCCGAATATCATGGTGGA
AAATGGCCGCTTTTCTGGATTCATCGACTGTGGCCGGCTGGGTGTGGCGGACCGCTATCAGGACATAGCG
TTGGCTACCCGTGATATTGCTGAAGAGCTTGGCGGCGAATGGGCTGACCGCTTCCTCGTGCTTTACGGTA
TCGCCGCTCCCGATTCGCAGCGCATCGCCTTCTATCGCCTTCTTGACGAGTTCTTCTGAGCGGGACTCTG
GGGTTCGAAATGACCGACCAAGCGACGCCCAACCTGCCATCACGAGATTTCGATTCCACCGCCGCCTTCT
ATGAAAGGTTGGGCTTCGGAATCGTTTTCCGGGACGCCGGCTGGATGATCCTCCAGCGCGGGGATCTCAT
GCTGGAGTTCTTCGCCCACCCTAGGGGGAGGCTAACTGAAACACGGAAGGAGACAATACCGGAAGGAACC
CGCGCTATGACGGCAATAAAAAGACAGAATAAAACGCACGGTGTTGGGTCGTTTGTTCATAAACGCGGGG
TTCGGTCCCAGGGCTGGCACTCTGTCGATACCCCACCGAGACCCCATTGGGGCCAATACGCCCGCGTTTC
TTCCTTTTCCCCACCCCACCCCCCAAGTTCGGGTGAAGGCCCAGGGCTCGCAGCCAACGTCGGGGCGGCA
GGCCCTGCCATAGCCTCAGGTTACTCATATATACTTTAGATTGATTTAAAACTTCATTTTTAATTTAAAA
GGATCTAGGTGAAGATCCTTTTTGATAATCTCATGACCAAAATCCCTTAACGTGAGTTTTCGTTCCACTG
AGCGTCAGACCCCGTAGAAAAGATCAAAGGATCTTC
Features (pLannotate 1.2.2; 15 found; start..end, strand, type, name):
      1..589     +  rep_origin     ori: high-copy-number ColE1/pMB1/pBR322/pUC origin of replication
    764..1067    +  enhancer       CMV enhancer: human cytomegalovirus immediate early enhancer
   1068..1271    +  promoter       CMV promoter: human cytomegalovirus (CMV) immediate early promoter
   1294..1321    +  misc_feature   MCS (fragment): multiple cloning site
   1322..3685    +  CDS            ITGB3: ITB3_HUMAN - Also known as GP3A. Experimental evidence at protein level: Swiss-Prot protein existence level 1. (Microbial infection) In case of HIV-1 infection, the interaction with extracellular viral Tat protein seems to enhance angiogenesis in Kaposi's sarcoma lesions. From Homo sapiens (Human).
   3701..4420    +  CDS            EBFP2: enhanced blue variant of GFP (Ai et al., 2007) mammalian codon-optimized
   4436..4519    +  CDS            large T antigen (fragment): large T antigen from SV40 (simian virus 40)
   4542..4663    +  polyA_signal   SV40 poly(A) signal: SV40 polyadenylation signal
   4697..5125    -  rep_origin     f1 ori (sequence partly withheld): f1 bacteriophage origin of replication; arrow indicates direction of (+) strand synthesis
   5152..5256    +  promoter       AmpR promoter: bla
   5258..5615    +  promoter       SV40 promoter: SV40 enhancer and early promoter
   5650..6444    +  CDS            NeoR/KanR: aminoglycoside phosphotransferase from Tn5; aph(3')-II (or nptII); confers resistance to neomycin, kanamycin, and G418 (Geneticin®)
   6465..6617    +  CDS            ble (fragment): BLE_KLEPN - Experimental evidence at protein level: Swiss-Prot protein existence level 1. Binding protein with a strong affinity to the bleomycin family of antibiotics. Binds to CL990; an antimitotic-antibiotic compound. From Klebsiella pneumoniae.
   6676..6723    +  polyA_signal   HSV TK poly(A) signal: herpes simplex virus thymidine kinase polyadenylation signal (Cole and Stacy, 1985)
   6814..6830    -  polyA_signal   bGH poly(A) signal (fragment): bovine growth hormone polyadenylation signal
