[The description below was written by a language model from this plasmid's Addgene catalogue record and pLannotate feature annotations shown in this document.]
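Description:
Integrin β3-EBFP2 is a 7,051-nt mammalian expression plasmid built on the EBFP2-N1 backbone, an N1-type fusion vector in which a gene of interest is placed upstream of a fluorescent protein. It carries the high-copy ColE1/pUC-type origin for propagation in E. coli and an f1 phage origin. Selection relies on a single NeoR/KanR (Tn5 aminoglycoside phosphotransferase) gene driven by tandem bacterial (bla) and SV40 early promoters and terminated by the HSV TK polyadenylation signal. This arrangement gives kanamycin resistance in bacteria and should also allow G418 selection of transfected mammalian cells.

The payload is the wild-type human integrin β3 subunit (ITGB3, also known as CD61 or GPIIIa), inserted by Gibson cloning just after a remnant of the multiple cloning site. It is followed, after a short gap that presumably serves as a linker, by mammalian codon-optimized EBFP2, an enhanced blue variant of GFP. According to the stated purpose, the product is β3 with a C-terminal blue tag. Transcription is driven by the human CMV immediate-early enhancer and promoter and ends at the SV40 poly(A) signal. The short "large T antigen", "ble" and bGH poly(A) fragments in the automated annotation are partial matches lying within backbone sequence rather than functional elements.

The construct is suited to transient or stable expression of blue-labelled β3 integrin in cultured mammalian cells. This permits live or fixed-cell imaging of its localization alongside green or red fluorescent partners. The associated publication concerns kindlin-dependent integrin activation and adhesion assembly, though the record does not detail the specific experiments.
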