Addgene plasmid #242827: Integrin β3-EBFP2
Purpose: Encodes wildtype human integrin β3 and C-terminal EBFP2 tag
Depositing lab: Cheng-han Yu. Depositing organization: University of Hong Kong. Publication: Kindlin Regulates Mechanosensitive Activation and Adhesion Assembly of Integrin beta6. Lee WN, Li J, Chen NP, Yu CH. Adv Sci (Weinh). 2025 Jun 10:e01078. doi: 10.1002/advs.202501078. PubMed 40492509.
Backbone
  Vector backbone: EBFP2-N1
  Vector type: Mammalian Expression
Growth in bacteria
  Bacterial resistance: Kanamycin, 50 μg/mL
  Growth temperature: 37°C
  Growth strain: DH5alpha
  Copy number: High Copy
Gene/Insert
  Gene/Insert name: Integrin subunit beta 3 (alt names: ITGB3; CD61)
  Species: H. sapiens (human)
  Mutation: N/A
  Entrez Gene: ITGB3 (a.k.a. BDPLT16, BDPLT2, BDPLT24, CD61, FMAIT1, GP3A, GPIIIa, GT, GT2)
  Cloning method: Gibson Cloning
Terms and licenses: Academic/Nonprofit Terms; Industry Terms: Not Available to Industry
How to cite: Integrin β3-EBFP2 was a gift from Cheng-han Yu (Addgene plasmid # 242827 ; http://n2t.net/addgene:242827 ; RRID:Addgene_242827)
